Addgene plasmid #22510: pSicoR (Puro) cRel shRNA2
Depositing lab: Tyler Jacks. Depositing organization: Massachusetts Institute of Technology. Publication: Requirement for NF-kappaB signalling in a mouse model of lung adenocarcinoma. Meylan E, Dooley AL, Feldser DM, Shen L, Turk E, Ouyang C, Jacks T. Nature. 2009 Nov 5;462(7269):104-7. doi: 10.1038/nature08462. Epub 2009 Oct 21. PubMed 19847165.
Backbone
  Vector backbone: pSicoR PGK puro
  Backbone manufacturer: Available at Addgene (#12084)
  Backbone size w/o insert (bp): 7700
  Vector type: Mammalian Expression, Lentiviral, RNAi, Cre/Lox
  Selectable markers: Puromycin
Growth in bacteria
  Bacterial resistance: Ampicillin, 100 μg/mL
  Growth temperature: 37°C
  Growth strain: Stbl3
  Copy number: High Copy
Gene/Insert
  Gene/Insert name: cRel shRNA2 (alt name: cRel)
  Species: M. musculus (mouse)
  Entrez Gene: Rel (a.k.a. c-Rel)
  Cloning method: Restriction Enzyme
  Sequencing primers: 5′ mU6-F
Terms and licenses: Academic/Nonprofit Terms; Industry Terms: Not Available to Industry
Depositor comments: Mouse cRel shRNA2 in pSicoReverse (Puromycin) forward oligo: TGCCTCATCCTCATGATTTATTCAAGAGATAAATCATGAGGATGAGGCTTTTTTC reverse oligo : TCGAGAAAAAAGCCTCATCCTCATGATTTATCTCTTGAATAAATCATGAGGATGAGGCA
How to cite: pSicoR (Puro) cRel shRNA2 was a gift from Tyler Jacks (Addgene plasmid # 22510 ; http://n2t.net/addgene:22510 ; RRID:Addgene_22510)
