[The description below was written by a language model from this plasmid's Addgene catalogue record.]
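Description:
pSicoR (Puro) cRel shRNA2 is a lentiviral RNA interference plasmid built on the pSicoR PGK puro backbone (about 7.7 kb without the insert), classed in the record as a mammalian expression, lentiviral, RNAi and Cre/Lox vector. It is maintained in bacteria as a high-copy plasmid under ampicillin selection, in a recombination-deficient strain of the kind commonly used to keep lentiviral repeat sequences stable. In transduced mammalian cells, selection is by puromycin; the backbone name indicates that the puromycin resistance gene is driven by a PGK promoter.

The payload is a short hairpin RNA, the second of a set, directed against mouse Rel (c-Rel), a member of the NF-κB transcription factor family. It was introduced as an annealed oligonucleotide pair by restriction cloning. The record does not explicitly name the hairpin promoter, but the listed sequencing primer anneals in a mouse U6 promoter, consistent with a Pol III-driven hairpin, and the oligo design ends in a thymidine run that acts as a Pol III terminator. "SicoR" stands for "Sico Reverse": in this conditional design the shRNA is expressed constitutively after integration, and loxP sites allow Cre recombinase to excise the expression cassette and so switch knockdown off, giving a reversible loss-of-function control. The exact placement of the lox sites is not given in the record, and no feature table was supplied.

The construct is suited to producing lentivirus for stable, puromycin-selectable, Cre-terminable knockdown of c-Rel in mouse cells. It was deposited in connection with a study of the requirement for NF-κB signalling in a mouse model of lung adenocarcinoma.
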