>Addgene plasmid #22510 | pSicoR (Puro) cRel shRNA2 | addgene partial sequence | sequence record 28299 | 22510 with mU6-F
GTGTGTTTTGAGACTATAAATATCCCTTGGAGAAAGCCTTGTTTGCCTCATCCTCATGATTTATTCAAGA
GATAAATCATGAGGATGAGGCTTTTTTCTCGAGTACTAGGATCCATTAGGCGGCCGAATTCGTCGACCTC
GAAATTCTACCGGGTAGGGGAGGCGCTTTTCCCAAGGCAGTCTGGAGCATGCGCTTTAGCAGCCCCGCTG
GGCACTTGGCGCTACACAAGTGGCCTCTGGCCTCGCACACATTCCACATCCACCGGTAGGCGCCAACCGG
CTCCGTTCTTTGGTGGCCCCTTCGCGCCACCTTCTACTCCTCCCCTAGTCAGGAAGTTCCCCCCCGCCCC
GCAGCTCGCGTCGTGCAGGACGTGACAAATGGAAGTAGCACGTCTCACTAGTCTCGTGCAGATGGACAGC
ACCGCTGAGCAATGGAAGCGGGTAGGCCTTTGGGGCAGCGGCCAATAGCAGCTTTGCTCCTTCGCTTTCT
GGGCTCAGAGGCTGGGAAGGGGTGGGTCCGGGGGCGGGCTCAGGGGCGGGCTCAGGGGCGGGGCGGGCGC
CCGAAGGTCCTCCGGAGGCCCGGCATTCTGCACGCTTCAAAAGCGCACGTCTGCCGCGCTGTTCTCCTCT
TCCTCATCTCCGGGCCTTTCGACCTGCATCCATCTAGATCTCGATCGAGCAGCTGAAGCTTACCATGACC
GAGTACAAGCCCACGGTGCGCCTCGCCACCCGCGACGACGTCCCCAGGGNCGTACGCACCCTCGCCGCCG
CGTTCGCCGAC
